>Addgene plasmid #196175 | pEPSW1KN0020 | addgene full sequence | sequence record 386864 | Addgene NGS Result
GCCGTTTTCTCTACCGCCTGGCACGCCGCGCCGCAGGCAAGGCAGAAGCCAGATGGTTGTTCAAGACGAT
CTACGAACGCAGTGGCAGCGCCGGAGAGTTCAAGAAGTTCTGTTTCACCGTGCGCAAGCTGATCGGGTCA
AATGACCTGCCGGAGTACGATTTGAAGGAGGAGGCGGGGCAGGCTGGCCCGATCCTAGTCATGCGCTACC
GCAACCTGATCGAGGGCGAAGCATCCGCCGGTTCCTAATGTACGGAGCAGATGCTAGGGCAAATTGCCCT
AGCAGGGGAAAAAGGTCGAAAAGGACTCTTTCCTGTGGATAGCACGTACATTGGGAACCCAAAGCCGTAC
ATTGGGAACCGGAACCCGTACATTGGGAACCCAAAGCCGTACATTGGGAACCGGTCACACATGTAAGTGA
CTGATATAAAAGAGAAAAAAGGCGATTTTTCCGCCTAAAACTCTTTAAAACTTATTAAAACTCTTAAAAC
CCGCCTGGCCTGTGCATAACTGTCTGGCCAGCGCACAGCCGAAGTGCTGCAAAAAGCGCCTACCCTTCGG
TCGCTGCGCTCCCTACGCCCCGCCGCTTCGCGTCGGCCTATCGCGGCCGCTGGCCGCTCAAAAATGGCTG
GCCTACGGCCAGGCAATCTACCAGGGCGCGGACAAGCCGCGCCGTCGCCACTCGACCGCCGGCGCCCACA
TCAAGGCACCCTGCCTCGCGCGTTTCGGTGATGACGGTGAAAACCTCTGACACATGCAGCTCCCGGTGAC
GGTCACAGCTTGTCTGTAAGCGGATGCCGGGAGCAGACAAGCCCGTCAGGGCGCGTCAGCGGGTGTTGGC
GGGTGTCGGGGCGCAGCCATGACCCAGTCACGTAGCGATAGCGGAGTGTATACTGGCTTAACTATGCGGC
ATCAGAGCAGATTGTACTGAGAGTGCACCATATGCGGTGTGAAATACCGCACAGATGCGTAAGGAGAAAA
TACCGCATCAGGCGCTCATCCGCTTCCTCGCTCACTGACTCGCTGCGCTCGGTCGTTCGGCTGCGGCGAG
CGGTATCAGCTCACTCAAAGGCGGTAATACGGTTATCCACAGAATCAGGGGATAACGCAGGAAAGAACAT
GTGAGCAAAAGGCCAGCAAAAGGCCAGGAACCGTAAAAAGGCCGCGTTGCTGGCGTTTTTCCATAGGCTC
CGCCCCCCTGACGAGCATCACAAAAATCGACGCTCAAGTCAGAGGTGGCGAAACCCGACAGGACTATAAA
GATACCAGGCGTTTCCCCCTGGAAGCTCCCTCGTGCGCTCTCCTGTTCCGACCCTGCCGCTTACCGGATA
CCTGTCCGCCTTTCTCCCTTCGGGAAGCGTGGCGCTTTCTCATAGCTCACGCTGTAGGTATCTCAGTTCG
GTGTAGGTCGTTCGCTCCAAGCTGGGCTGTGTGCACGAACCCCCCGTTCAGCCCGACCGCTGCGCCTTAT
CCGGTAACTATCGTCTTGAGTCCAACCCGGTAAGACACGACTTATCGCCACTGGCAGCAGCCACTGGTAA
CAGGATTAGCAGAGCGAGGTATGTAGGCGGTGCTACAGAGTTCTTGAAGTGGTGGCCTAACTACGGCTAC
ACTAGAAGGACAGTATTTGGTATCTGCGCTCTGCTGAAGCCAGTTACCTTCGGAAAAAGAGTTGGTAGCT
CTTGATCCGGCAAACAAACCACCGCTGGTAGCGGTGGTTTTTTTGTTTGCAAGCAGCAGATTACGCGCAG
AAAAAAAGGATCTCAAGAAGATCCTTTGATCTTTTCTACGGGGTCTGACGCTCAGTGGAACGAAAACTCA
CGTTAAGGGATTTTGGTCATGCATTCTAGGTGATTAGAAAAACTCATCGAGCATCAAATGAAACTGCAAT
TTATTCATATCAGGATTATCAATACCATATTTTTGAAAAAGCCGTTTCTGTAATGAAGGAGAAAACTCAC
CGAGGCAGTTCCATAGGATGGCAAGATCCTGGTATCGGTCTGCGATTCCGACTCGTCCAACATCAATACA
ACCTATTAATTTCCCCTCGTCAAAAATAAGGTTATCAAGTGAGAAATCACCATGAGTGACGACTGAATCC
GGTGAGAATGGCAAAAGTTTATGCATTTCTTTCCAGACTTGTTCAACAGGCCAGCCATTACGCTCGTCAT
CAAAATCACTCGCATCAACCAAACCGTTATTCATTCGTGATTGCGCCTGAGCGAGTCGAAATACGCGATC
GCTGTTAAAAGGACAATTACAAACAGGAATCGAATGCAACCGGCGCAGGAACACTGCCAGCGCATCAACA
ATATTTTCACCTGAATCAGGATATTCTTCTAATACCTGGAATGCTGTTTTCCCTGGGATCGCAGTGGTGA
GTAACCATGCATCATCAGGAGTACGGATAAAATGCTTGATGGTCGGAAGAGGCATAAATTCCGTCAGCCA
GTTTAGTCTGACCATCTCATCTGTAACATCATTGGCAACGCTACCTTTGCCATGTTTCAGAAACAACTCT
GGCGCATCGGGCTTCCCATACAATCGGTAGATTGTCGCACCTGATTGCCCGACATTATCGCGAGCCCATT
TATACCCATATAAATCAGCATCCATGTTGGAATTTAATCGCGGCCTTGAGCAAGACGTTTCCCGTTGAAT
ATGGCTCATAACAGAACTTATTATTTCCTTCCTCTTTTCTACAGTATTTAAAGATACCCCAAGAAGCTAA
TTATAACAAGACGAACTCCAATTCACTGTTCCTTGCATTCTAAAACCTTAAATACCAGAAAACAGCTTTT
TCAAAGTTGTTTTCAAAGTTGGCGTATAACATAGTATCGACGGAGCCGATTTTGAAACCGCGGTGATCAC
AGGCAGCAACGCTCTGTCATCGTTACAATCAACATGCTACCCTCCGCGAGATCATCCGTGTTTCAAACCC
GGCAGCTTAGTTGCCGTTCTTCCGAATAGCATCGGTAACATGAGCAAAGTCTGCCGCCTTACAACGGCTC
TCCCGCTGACGCCGTCCCGGACTGATGGGCTGCCTGTATCGAGTGGTGATTTTGTGCCGAGCTGCCGGTC
GGGGAGCTGTTGGCTGGCTGGTGGCAGGATATATTGTGGTGTAAACATAACGAATTGCTCTTCAATGAGG
AGCTCATCAACTTGAAACAAGTGGGGATTTACGTTGCAAGCATTTCTTCTCCTTGGGGTTAAAATATTGA
TTAACAGCTAAATAACAAATTAGGGAAGTTATTATAACATTAAAAGAAAGAATAATCACGATTAGATGTC
CCCACTAGGAAAACAAGTTACTGTTAATAAAAATTTTATGTATTGCAAAAGGGCTTAAGTAAGGATCCAC
TTTGGGTAAGTAGTTGAAAATGGCTGAGTAAGAATAATCACGATTAGATGTCCTCGCTTTTTTATTCATC
TCCCAAAGCGAGATTCGTTTTTTTCATTGTCGTCAATTATTGCATTGTTTATCATAATTATTTGCTAAGA
ACATCATTATTATTGAATAAATTATAGTAGTCGTTGTTATTCTACTCACCCACAACACGCACTTAGTGCC
TAATTACGTCTTAATTTAATATTTTTTAAAGCTTTTAGGCGCATAAAATATGCTATGACAACTTTGTTCA
TGGTGGTGGACGTGTAAGAAACGTCTAAAGATCTACTCTATATAACATAATCAATTCGTTTTTTGAAATG
TGATAAAAACAAACCTTTACCATATATTCGCCTCTGGCAGAAACAATGCATTTGGAATAAAATAGAATCG
TATCACAGCATTTAAAAACGATTATTCAAATAGTCTAATAGTATTTATTCACACCTTTATGTTTTATGTA
TATCGAATTTTGTCAAAGCCAATATTCTAGAGATGGTCAATCAATATCAATACAGTTTTTTTTTTTGGCC
AATGTTCTAATATTCAAGTTTGTTAGTATTAATAGAAAAACAAAATTTCGATGCCTTTTGTCTCATAAAA
ATATTAAAGAAAATAATACAAAGAATAAAGAATTTGCATGAAATGGGAGATATTCTAGTGGTTGGGGTAA
AATGGTACAGCGTGGAATCAAATGTCTTCAACAAAATCAAATTATTTTATCTCAAAAAGATTTAAATCCC
AATTTAAATAATATTACAACTTGTCTTCTCCTCTTATTTCTTCTCTCTCTCTTTCTGTTGAAGAAGCTGA
ATCAGAAGAGTTTTTTTTTGCTTCAAAAGGAGCTCCGGCGAAACTTCCGGAGATATTAACACTTACTCTG
ACGAGTTTTTGTCTCGTCTTACGTCTTTGCTGCTGCTGTTGAATGGTATTCACACTCGAAGATTTCGTTG
GGGACTGGCGACAGACAGCCGGCTACAACCTGGACCAAGTCCTTGAACAGGGAGGTGTGTCCAGTTTGTT
TCAGAATCTCGGGGTGTCCGTAACTCCGATCCAAAGGATTGTCCTGAGCGGTGAAAATGGGCTGAAGATC
GACATCCATGTCATCATCCCGTATGAAGGTCTGAGCGGCGACCAAATGGGCCAGATCGAAAAAATTTTTA
AGGTGGTGTACCCTGTGGATGATCATCACTTTAAGGTGATCCTGCACTATGGCACACTGGTAATCGACGG
GGTTACGCCGAACATGATCGACTATTTCGGACGGCCGTATGAAGGCATCGCCGTGTTCGACGGCAAAAAG
ATCACTGTAACAGGGACCCTGTGGAACGGCAACAAAATTATCGACGAGCGCCTGATCAACCCCGACGGCT
CCCTGCTGTTCCGAGTAACCATCAACGGAGTGACCGGCTGGCGGCTGTGCGAACGCATTCTGGCTTCGGA
TTATAAGGACCATGACGGAGACTATAAGGACCATGACCTCGACGCTGCAGCAGCGGATTATAAGGACGAT
GACGATAAGTGAGCTTGTCAAGCAGATCGTTCAAACATTTGGCAATAAAGTTTCTTAAGATTGAATCCTG
TTGCCGGTCTTGCGATGATTATCATATAATTTCTGTTGAATTACGTTAAGCATGTAATAATTAACATGTA
ATGCATGACGTTATTTATGAGATGGGTTTTTATGATTAGAGTCCCGCAATTATACATTTAATACGCGATA
GAAAACAAAATATAGCGCGCAAACTAGGATAAATTATCGCGCGCGGTGTCATCTATGTTACTAGATCGAC
GCTAGCATGAAGAGCAATTCTGACAGGATATATTGGCGGGTAAACCTAAGAGAAAAGAGCGTTTATTAGA
ATAATCGGATATTTAAAAGGGCGTGAAAAGGTTTATCCGTTCGTCCATTTGTATGTGCATGCCAACCACA
GGGTTCCCCTCGGGATCAAAGTACTTTGATCCAACCCCTCCGCTGCTATAGTGCAGTCGGCTTCTGACGT
TCAGTGCAGCCGTCATCTGAAAACGACATGTCGCACAAGTCCTAAGTTACGCGACAGGCTGCCGCCCTGC
CCTTTTCCTGGCGTTTTCTTGTCGCGTGTTTTAGTCGCATAAAGTAGAATACTTGCGACTAGAACCGGAG
ACATTACGCCATGAACAAGAGCGCCGCCGCTGGCCTGCTGGGCTATGCCCGCGTCAGCACCGACGACCAG
GACTTGACCAACCAACGGGCCGAACTGCACGCGGCCGGCTGCACCAAGCTGTTTTCCGAGAAGATCACCG
GCACCAGGCGCGACCGCCCGGAGCTGGCCAGGATGCTTGACCACCTACGCCCTGGCGACGTTGTGACAGT
GACCAGGCTAGACCGCCTGGCCCGCAGCACCCGCGACCTACTGGACATTGCCGAGCGCATCCAGGAGGCC
GGCGCGGGCCTGCGTAGCCTGGCAGAGCCGTGGGCCGACACCACCACGCCGGCCGGCCGCATGGTGTTGA
CCGTGTTCGCCGGCATTGCCGAGTTCGAGCGTTCCCTAATCATCGACCGCACCCGGAGCGGGCGCGAGGC
CGCCAAGGCCCGAGGCGTGAAGTTTGGCCCCCGCCCTACCCTCACCCCGGCACAGATCGCGCACGCCCGC
GAGCTGATCGACCAGGAAGGCCGCACCGTGAAAGAGGCGGCTGCACTGCTTGGCGTGCATCGCTCGACCC
TGTACCGCGCACTTGAGCGCAGCGAGGAAGTGACGCCCACCGAGGCCAGGCGGCGCGGTGCCTTCCGTGA
GGACGCATTGACCGAGGCCGACGCCCTGGCGGCCGCCGAGAATGAACGCCAAGAGGAACAAGCATGAAAC
CGCACCAGGACGGCCAGGACGAACCGTTTTTCATTACCGAAGAGATCGAGGCGGAGATGATCGCGGCCGG
GTACGTGTTCGAGCCGCCCGCGCACCTCTCAACCGTGCGGCTGCATGAAATCCTGGCCGGTTTGTCTGAT
GCCAAGCTGGCGGCCTGGCCGGCCAGCTTGGCCGCTGAAGAAACCGAGCGCCGCCGTCTAAAAAGGTGAT
GTGTATTTGAGTAAAACAGCTTGCGTCATGCGGTCGCTGCGTATATGATGCGATGAGTAAATAAACAAAT
ACGCAAGGGGAACGCATGAAGGTTATCGCTGTACTTAACCAGAAAGGCGGGTCAGGCAAGACGACCATCG
CAACCCATCTAGCCCGCGCCCTGCAACTCGCCGGGGCCGATGTTCTGTTAGTCGATTCCGATCCCCAGGG
CAGTGCCCGCGATTGGGCGGCCGTGCGGGAAGATCAACCGCTAACCGTTGTCGGCATCGACCGCCCGACG
ATTGACCGCGACGTGAAGGCCATCGGCCGGCGCGACTTCGTAGTGATCGACGGAGCGCCCCAGGCGGCGG
ACTTGGCTGTGTCCGCGATCAAGGCAGCCGACTTCGTGCTGATTCCGGTGCAGCCAAGCCCTTACGACAT
ATGGGCCACCGCCGACCTGGTGGAGCTGGTTAAGCAGCGCATTGAGGTCACGGATGGAAGGCTACAAGCG
GCCTTTGTCGTGTCGCGGGCGATCAAAGGCACGCGCATCGGCGGTGAGGTTGCCGAGGCGCTGGCCGGGT
ACGAGCTGCCCATTCTTGAGTCCCGTATCACGCAGCGCGTGAGCTACCCAGGCACTGCCGCCGCCGGCAC
AACCGTTCTTGAATCAGAACCCGAGGGCGACGCTGCCCGCGAGGTCCAGGCGCTGGCCGCTGAAATTAAA
TCAAAACTCATTTGAGTTAATGAGGTAAAGAGAAAATGAGCAAAAGCACAAACACGCTAAGTGCCGGCCG
TCCGAGCGCACGCAGCAGCAAGGCTGCAACGTTGGCCAGCCTGGCAGACACGCCAGCCATGAAGCGGGTC
AACTTTCAGTTGCCGGCGGAGGATCACACCAAGCTGAAGATGTACGCGGTACGCCAAGGCAAGACCATTA
CCGAGCTGCTATCTGAATACATCGCGCAGCTACCAGAGTAAATGAGCAAATGAATAAATGAGTAGATGAA
TTTTAGCGGCTAAAGGAGGCGGCATGGAAAATCAAGAACAACCAGGCACCGACGCCGTGGAATGCCCCAT
GTGTGGAGGAACGGGCGGTTGGCCAGGCGTAAGCGGCTGGGTTGCCTGCCGGCCCTGCAATGGCACTGGA
ACCCCCAAGCCCGAGGAATCGGCGTGAGCGGTCGCAAACCATCCGGCCCGGTACAAATCGGCGCGGCGCT
GGGTGATGACCTGGTGGAGAAGTTGAAGGCCGCGCAGGCCGCCCAGCGGCAACGCATCGAGGCAGAAGCA
CGCCCCGGTGAATCGTGGCAAGCGGCCGCTGATCGAATCCGCAAAGAATCCCGGCAACCGCCGGCAGCCG
GTGCGCCGTCGATTAGGAAGCCGCCCAAGGGCGACGAGCAACCAGATTTTTTCGTTCCGATGCTCTATGA
CGTGGGCACCCGCGATAGTCGCAGCATCATGGACGTGGCCGTTTTCCGTCTGTCGAAGCGTGACCGACGA
GCTGGCGAGGTGATCCGCTACGAGCTTCCAGACGGGCACGTAGAGGTTTCCGCAGGGCCGGCCGGCATGG
CCAGTGTGTGGGATTACGACCTGGTACTGATGGCGGTTTCCCATCTAACCGAATCCATGAACCGATACCG
GGAAGGGAAGGGAGACAAGCCCGGCCGCGTGTTCCGTCCACACGTTGCGGACGTACTCAAGTTCTGCCGG
CGAGCCGATGGCGGAAAGCAGAAAGACGACCTGGTAGAAACCTGCATTCGGTTAAACACCACGCACGTTG
CCATGCAGCGTACGAAGAAGGCCAAGAACGGCCGCCTGGTGACGGTATCCGAGGGTGAAGCCTTGATTAG
CCGCTACAAGATCGTAAAGAGCGAAACCGGGCGGCCGGAGTACATCGAGATCGAGCTAGCTGATTGGATG
TACCGCGAGATCACAGAAGGCAAGAACCCGGACGTGCTGACGGTTCACCCCGATTACTTTTTGATCGATC
CCGGCATCG
Features (pLannotate 1.2.2; 12 found; start..end, strand, type, name):
    314..508     +  rep_origin     pVS1 oriV: origin of replication for the Pseudomonas plasmid pVS1 (Heeb et al., 2000)
    711..750     +  CDS            rop (fragment): Rop protein, which maintains plasmids at low copy number; rop
    852..992     +  misc_feature   bom: basis of mobility region from pBR322
   1178..1766    -  rep_origin     ori: high-copy-number ColE1/pMB1/pBR322/pUC origin of replication
   1854..2669    -  CDS            KanR: aminoglycoside phosphotransferase; aph(3')-Ia; confers resistance to kanamycin in bacteria or G418 (Geneticin®) in eukaryotes
   3102..3126    +  misc_feature   LB T-DNA repeat: left border repeat from nopaline C58 T-DNA
   4313..4824    +  CDS            Nluc (fragment): NanoLuc® luciferase human codon-optimized
   4925..5177    +  terminator     NOS terminator: nopaline synthase terminator and poly(A) signal
   5201..5225    +  misc_feature   RB T-DNA repeat: right border repeat from nopaline C58 T-DNA
   5565..5966    +  CDS            Y4CG_SINFN (fragment): Protein inferred from homology: Swiss-Prot protein existence level 3. From Sinorhizobium fredii (strain NBRC 101917 / NGR234).
   6526..7155    +  CDS            pVS1 StaA: stability protein from the Pseudomonas plasmid pVS1 (Heeb et al., 2000)
   7584..248     +  CDS            pVS1 RepA (across the origin): replication protein from the Pseudomonas plasmid pVS1 (Heeb et al., 2000)
