[The description below was written by a language model from this plasmid's Addgene catalogue record and pLannotate feature annotations shown in this document.]
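Description:
pEPSW1KN0020 is a MoClo (Golden Gate) Level 1 transcriptional unit carried in the pCK1 backbone, an 8.4 kb binary-type vector catalogued under synthetic biology. The feature table shows the hallmarks of an Agrobacterium-compatible T-DNA plasmid. A high-copy ColE1/pUC-type origin with a pBR322 bom region and a remnant of rop supports propagation in E. coli. The pVS1 oriV, RepA and StaA functions provide replication and stable maintenance in Agrobacterium. Selection in bacteria is by kanamycin through an aph(3')-Ia gene located outside the T-DNA. The insert was assembled through BsaI sites that were destroyed during cloning, as is usual for Golden Gate assembly.

The payload lies between nopaline-type left and right T-DNA border repeats and is recorded as proNLP6::LucN::flag::notT. The region upstream of the reporter, between the left border and the coding sequence, carries no annotation and presumably holds the NLP6 promoter named in the record. It is followed by a fragment annotated as a partial NanoLuc luciferase, although whether "LucN" means NanoLuc or an N-terminal luciferase part is not spelled out in the record. Next comes a FLAG tag, which is named in the insert but not detected by the annotation, and then the nopaline synthase terminator and polyadenylation signal ("notT" most likely refers to this element). No plant selectable marker is annotated within the T-DNA, which suits transient use or further assembly into higher-level MoClo constructs.

According to the catalogue entry and associated publication title, the plasmid serves as a luciferase reporter in work on tuning plant promoters and assessing transcription factor–DNA interactions with a split luciferase method.
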