Addgene plasmid #196175: pEPSW1KN0020
Purpose: MoClo Level 1 luciferase reporter: proNLP6::LucN::flag::notT
Depositing lab: Nicola Patron. Depositing organization: Earlham Institute. Publication: Tuning Plant Promoters Using a Simple Split Luciferase Method to Assess Transcription Factor-DNA Interactions. Cai YM, Witham S, Patron NJ. ACS Synth Biol. 2023 Nov 17;12(11):3482-3486. doi: 10.1021/acssynbio.3c00094. Epub 2023 Oct 19. PubMed 37856867.
Backbone
  Vector backbone: pCK1
  Vector type: Synthetic Biology
Growth in bacteria
  Bacterial resistance: Kanamycin, 50 μg/mL
  Growth temperature: 37°C
  Growth strain: DH5alpha
  Copy number: High Copy
Gene/Insert
  Gene/Insert name: proNLP6::LucN::flag::notT
  Species: Synthetic
  Cloning method: Restriction Enzyme; 5′ cloning site BsaI (destroyed during cloning); 3′ cloning site BsaI (destroyed during cloning)
Terms and licenses: Academic/Nonprofit Terms; Industry Terms: Not Available to Industry
Depositor comments: Please visit https://doi.org/10.1101/2023.02.13.528283 for bioRxiv preprint.
How to cite: pEPSW1KN0020 was a gift from Nicola Patron (Addgene plasmid # 196175 ; http://n2t.net/addgene:196175 ; RRID:Addgene_196175)
